Addgene plasmid #233245: pLentiCRISPR V2 Neo PTEN sgRNA2
Purpose: Knock out of murine PTEN
Depositing lab: David Bryant. Depositing organization: University of Glasgow. Publication: PTEN deficiency exposes a requirement for an ARF GTPase module for integrin-dependent invasion in ovarian cancer. Nikolatou K, Sandilands E, Roman-Fernandez A, Cumming EM, Freckmann E, Lilla S, Buetow L, McGarry L, Neilson M, Shaw R, Strachan D, Miller C, Huang DT, McNeish IA, Norman JC, Zanivan S, Bryant DM. EMBO J. 2023 Sep 18;42(18):e113987. doi: 10.15252/embj.2023113987. Epub 2023 Aug 14. PubMed 37577760.
Backbone
  Vector backbone: pLentiCRISPR V2 Neo
  Vector type: Lentiviral
Growth in bacteria
  Bacterial resistance: Ampicillin, 100 μg/mL
  Growth temperature: 37°C
  Growth strain: NEB Stable
  Copy number: High Copy
Gene/Insert
  Gene/Insert name: PTEN
  gRNA/shRNA sequence: Unspecified
  Species: M. musculus (mouse)
  Entrez Gene: Pten (a.k.a. 2310035O07Rik, A130070J02Rik, B430203M17Rik, MMAC1, PTENbeta, TEP1)
  Cloning method: Restriction Enzyme; 5′ cloning site Unknown (unknown if destroyed)
Terms and licenses: Academic/Nonprofit Terms; Industry Terms: Not Available to Industry
How to cite: pLentiCRISPR V2 Neo PTEN sgRNA2 was a gift from David Bryant (Addgene plasmid # 233245 ; http://n2t.net/addgene:233245 ; RRID:Addgene_233245)
