[The description below was written by a language model from this plasmid's Addgene catalogue record and pLannotate feature annotations shown in this document.]
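Description:
pLentiCRISPR V2 Neo PTEN sgRNA2 is a third-generation-style, self-inactivating HIV-1 lentiviral transfer plasmid (about 13.2 kb) that delivers both Cas9 and a single guide RNA from one vector in order to knock out mouse Pten. It is propagated in E. coli as a high-copy plasmid through a ColE1/pUC-type origin with ampicillin selection. The backbone also carries an f1 origin and an SV40/EM7-driven bleomycin/Zeocin resistance cassette located outside the viral LTRs, so that cassette is not packaged into virus.

The viral genome is transcribed in packaging cells from a CMV enhancer/promoter fused to a truncated 5' LTR. It contains the Ψ packaging signal with a gag fragment, the RRE for Rev-dependent nuclear export, the cPPT/CTS, a WPRE to boost transcript expression, and a ΔU3 3' LTR followed by a bGH polyadenylation signal. Within this frame, a human U6 Pol III promoter drives the guide. A short gap between the promoter and the S. pyogenes gRNA scaffold is consistent with an inserted spacer, though the record lists the guide sequence as unspecified and the cloning sites as unknown. Downstream, the EF-1α core promoter expresses S. pyogenes Cas9, followed in the same orientation by a neomycin phosphotransferase coding sequence. That marker allows G418 selection of transduced mammalian cells. No separate promoter is annotated for it, suggesting co-expression with Cas9, but the linking element is not annotated.

The construct is intended for producing lentivirus to generate stable Pten-deficient murine cells. The name indicates it is the second of a set of guides against this gene.
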