Features (pLannotate 1.2.2; 33 found; start..end, strand, type, name):
     31..83      -  misc_feature   bom (fragment): basis of mobility region from pBR322
    242..621     +  enhancer       CMV enhancer: human cytomegalovirus immediate early enhancer
    622..821     +  promoter       CMV promoter: human cytomegalovirus (CMV) immediate early promoter
    839..1019    +  LTR            5' LTR (truncated): truncated 5' long terminal repeat (LTR) from HIV-1
   1066..1191    +  misc_feature   HIV-1 Ψ: packaging signal of human immunodeficiency virus type 1
   1175..1538    +  CDS            HIV-1 gag (fragment): gag protein from human immunodeficiency virus 1; gag
   1684..1917    +  misc_feature   RRE: The Rev response element (RRE) of HIV-1 allows for Rev-dependent mRNA export from the nucleus to the cytoplasm.
   2294..2394    +  CDS            Rev (fragment): human immunodeficiency virus 1 (HIV-1) Rev protein; rev; enhances nuclear export of unspliced and incompletely spliced viral mRNAs
   2444..2561    +  misc_feature   cPPT/CTS: central polypurine tract and central termination sequence of HIV-1
   2612..2852    +  promoter       U6 promoter: RNA polymerase III promoter for human U6 snRNA
   2882..2957    +  misc_RNA       gRNA scaffold: guide RNA scaffold for the Streptococcus pyogenes CRISPR/Cas9 system
   2975..2993    +  CDS            small t antigen (fragment): SV40 (simian virus 40) small t antigen
   3019..3230    +  promoter       EF-1α core promoter: core promoter for human elongation factor EF-1α
   3255..7358    +  CDS            Cas9: Cas9 (Csn1) endonuclease from the Streptococcus pyogenes Type II CRISPR/Cas system generates RNA-guided double strand breaks in DNA
   7496..8288    +  CDS            NeoR/KanR (fragment): aminoglycoside phosphotransferase from Tn5; aph(3')-II (or nptII); confers resistance to neomycin, kanamycin, and G418 (Geneticin®)
   8304..8892    +  misc_feature   WPRE: woodchuck hepatitis virus posttranscriptional regulatory element
   8943..8962    +  misc_feature   cPPT/CTS (fragment): central polypurine tract and central termination sequence of HIV-1
   8964..9197    +  LTR            3' LTR (ΔU3): self-inactivating 3' long terminal repeat (LTR) from HIV-1
   9229..9453    +  polyA_signal   bGH poly(A) signal: bovine growth hormone polyadenylation signal
   9457..9478    +  promoter       SV40 promoter (fragment): SV40 enhancer and early promoter
   9499..9927    +  rep_origin     f1 ori (sequence partly withheld): f1 bacteriophage origin of replication; arrow indicates direction of (+) strand synthesis
   9941..10270   +  promoter       SV40 promoter: SV40 enhancer and early promoter
  10318..10365   +  promoter       EM7 promoter: synthetic bacterial promoter&nbsp
  10384..10758   +  CDS            BleoR: antibiotic-binding protein; Sh ble from Streptoalloteichus hindustanus; confers resistance to bleomycin, phleomycin, and Zeocin™
  10768..10893   +  CDS            ble (fragment): BLE_KLEPN - Experimental evidence at protein level: Swiss-Prot protein existence level 1. Binding protein with a strong affinity to the bleomycin family of antibiotics. Binds to CL990; an antimitotic-antibiotic compound. From Klebsiella pneumoniae.
  10888..11009   +  polyA_signal   SV40 poly(A) signal: SV40 polyadenylation signal
  11080..11102   -  protein_bind   lac operator (fragment): The lac repressor binds to the lac operator to inhibit transcription in E. coli. This inhibition can be relieved by adding lactose or isopropyl-β-D-thiogalactopyranoside (IPTG). lac repressor encoded by lacI
  11106..11136   -  promoter       lac promoter: promoter for the E. coli lac operon
  11151..11172   -  protein_bind   CAP binding site: CAP binding activates transcription in the presence of cAMP. E. coli catabolite activator protein
  11185..11277   -  CDS            lacI (fragment): lac repressor; lacI; The lac repressor binds to the lac operator to inhibit transcription in E. coli. This inhibition can be relieved by adding lactose or isopropyl-β-D-thiogalactopyranoside (IPTG).
  11460..12048   -  rep_origin     ori: high-copy-number ColE1/pMB1/pBR322/pUC origin of replication
  12219..13079   -  CDS            AmpR: β-lactamase; bla; confers resistance to ampicillin, carbenicillin, and related antibiotics
  13080..13184   -  promoter       AmpR promoter: bla
>Addgene plasmid #233245 | pLentiCRISPR V2 Neo PTEN sgRNA2 | addgene full sequence | sequence record 464621 | Addgene NGS Result
GTCGACGGATCGGGAGATCTCCCGATCCCCTATGGTGCACTCTCAGTACAATCTGCTCTGATGCCGCATA
GTTAAGCCAGTATCTGCTCCCTGCTTGTGTGTTGGAGGTCGCTGAGTAGTGCGCGAGCAAAATTTAAGCT
ACAACAAGGCAAGGCTTGACCGACAATTGCATGAAGAATCTGCTTAGGGTTAGGCGTTTTGCGCTGCTTC
GCGATGTACGGGCCAGATATACGCGCGCGTTGACATTGATTATTGACTAGTTATTAATAGTAATCAATTA
CGGGGTCATTAGTTCATAGCCCATATATGGAGTTCCGCGTTACATAACTTACGGTAAATGGCCCGCCTGG
CTGACCGCCCAACGACCCCCGCCCATTGACGTCAATAATGACGTATGTTCCCATAGTAACGCCAATAGGG
ACTTTCCATTGACGTCAATGGGTGGAGTATTTACGGTAAACTGCCCACTTGGCAGTACATCAAGTGTATC
ATATGCCAAGTACGCCCCCTATTGACGTCAATGACGGTAAATGGCCCGCCTGGCATTATGCCCAGTACAT
GACCTTATGGGACTTTCCTACTTGGCAGTACATCTACGTATTAGTCATCGCTATTACCATGGTGATGCGG
TTTTGGCAGTACATCAATGGGCGTGGATAGCGGTTTGACTCACGGGGATTTCCAAGTCTCCACCCCATTG
ACGTCAATGGGAGTTTGTTTTGGCACCAAAATCAACGGGACTTTCCAAAATGTCGTAACAACTCCGCCCC
ATTGACGCAAATGGGCGGTAGGCGTGTACGGTGGGAGGTCTATATAAGCAGCGCGTTTTGCCTGTACTGG
GTCTCTCTGGTTAGACCAGATCTGAGCCTGGGAGCTCTCTGGCTAACTAGGGAACCCACTGCTTAAGCCT
CAATAAAGCTTGCCTTGAGTGCTTCAAGTAGTGTGTGCCCGTCTGTTGTGTGACTCTGGTAACTAGAGAT
CCCTCAGACCCTTTTAGTCAGTGTGGAAAATCTCTAGCAGTGGCGCCCGAACAGGGACTTGAAAGCGAAA
GGGAAACCAGAGGAGCTCTCTCGACGCAGGACTCGGCTTGCTGAAGCGCGCACGGCAAGAGGCGAGGGGC
GGCGACTGGTGAGTACGCCAAAAATTTTGACTAGCGGAGGCTAGAAGGAGAGAGATGGGTGCGAGAGCGT
CAGTATTAAGCGGGGGAGAATTAGATCGCGATGGGAAAAAATTCGGTTAAGGCCAGGGGGAAAGAAAAAA
TATAAATTAAAACATATAGTATGGGCAAGCAGGGAGCTAGAACGATTCGCAGTTAATCCTGGCCTGTTAG
AAACATCAGAAGGCTGTAGACAAATACTGGGACAGCTACAACCATCCCTTCAGACAGGATCAGAAGAACT
TAGATCATTATATAATACAGTAGCAACCCTCTATTGTGTGCATCAAAGGATAGAGATAAAAGACACCAAG
GAAGCTTTAGACAAGATAGAGGAAGAGCAAAACAAAAGTAAGACCACCGCACAGCAAGCGGCCGCTGATC
TTCAGACCTGGAGGAGGAGATATGAGGGACAATTGGAGAAGTGAATTATATAAATATAAAGTAGTAAAAA
TTGAACCATTAGGAGTAGCACCCACCAAGGCAAAGAGAAGAGTGGTGCAGAGAGAAAAAAGAGCAGTGGG
AATAGGAGCTTTGTTCCTTGGGTTCTTGGGAGCAGCAGGAAGCACTATGGGCGCAGCGTCAATGACGCTG
ACGGTACAGGCCAGACAATTATTGTCTGGTATAGTGCAGCAGCAGAACAATTTGCTGAGGGCTATTGAGG
CGCAACAGCATCTGTTGCAACTCACAGTCTGGGGCATCAAGCAGCTCCAGGCAAGAATCCTGGCTGTGGA
AAGATACCTAAAGGATCAACAGCTCCTGGGGATTTGGGGTTGCTCTGGAAAACTCATTTGCACCACTGCT
GTGCCTTGGAATGCTAGTTGGAGTAATAAATCTCTGGAACAGATTTGGAATCACACGACCTGGATGGAGT
GGGACAGAGAAATTAACAATTACACAAGCTTAATACACTCCTTAATTGAAGAATCGCAAAACCAGCAAGA
AAAGAATGAACAAGAATTATTGGAATTAGATAAATGGGCAAGTTTGTGGAATTGGTTTAACATAACAAAT
TGGCTGTGGTATATAAAATTATTCATAATGATAGTAGGAGGCTTGGTAGGTTTAAGAATAGTTTTTGCTG
TACTTTCTATAGTGAATAGAGTTAGGCAGGGATATTCACCATTATCGTTTCAGACCCACCTCCCAACCCC
GAGGGGACCCGACAGGCCCGAAGGAATAGAAGAAGAAGGTGGAGAGAGAGACAGAGACAGATCCATTCGA
TTAGTGAACGGATCGGCACTGCGTGCGCCAATTCTGCAGACAAATGGCAGTATTCATCCACAATTTTAAA
AGAAAAGGGGGGATTGGGGGGTACAGTGCAGGGGAAAGAATAGTAGACATAATAGCAACAGACATACAAA
CTAAAGAATTACAAAAACAAATTACAAAAATTCAAAATTTTCGGGTTTATTACAGGGACAGCAGAGATCC
AGTTTGGTTAATTAAGGTACCGAGGGCCTATTTCCCATGATTCCTTCATATTTGCATATACGATACAAGG
CTGTTAGAGAGATAATTAGAATTAATTTGACTGTAAACACAAAGATATTAGTACAAAATACGTGACGTAG
AAAGTAATAATTTCTTGGGTAGTTTGCAGTTTTAAAATTATGTTTTAAAATGGACTATCATATGCTTACC
GTAACTTGAAAGTATTTCGATTTCTTGGCTTTATATATCTTGTGGAAAGGACGAAACACCGGGTTTGATA
AGTTCTAGCTGGTTTTAGAGCTAGAAATAGCAAGTTAAAATAAGGCTAGTCCGTTATCAACTTGAAAAAG
TGGCACCGAGTCGGTGCTTTTTTGAATTCGCTAGCTAGGTCTTGAAAGGAGTGGGAATTGGCTCCGGTGC
CCGTCAGTGGGCAGAGCGCACATCGCCCACAGTCCCCGAGAAGTTGGGGGGAGGGGTCGGCAATTGATCC
GGTGCCTAGAGAAGGTGGCGCGGGGTAAACTGGGAAAGTGATGTCGTGTACTGGCTCCGCCTTTTTCCCG
AGGGTGGGGGAGAACCGTATATAAGTGCAGTAGTCGCCGTGAACGTTCTTTTTCGCAACGGGTTTGCCGC
CAGAACACAGGACCGGTTCTAGAGCGCTGCCACCATGGACAAGAAGTACAGCATCGGCCTGGACATCGGC
ACCAACTCTGTGGGCTGGGCCGTGATCACCGACGAGTACAAGGTGCCCAGCAAGAAATTCAAGGTGCTGG
GCAACACCGACCGGCACAGCATCAAGAAGAACCTGATCGGAGCCCTGCTGTTCGACAGCGGCGAAACAGC
CGAGGCCACCCGGCTGAAGAGAACCGCCAGAAGAAGATACACCAGACGGAAGAACCGGATCTGCTATCTG
CAAGAGATCTTCAGCAACGAGATGGCCAAGGTGGACGACAGCTTCTTCCACAGACTGGAAGAGTCCTTCC
TGGTGGAAGAGGATAAGAAGCACGAGCGGCACCCCATCTTCGGCAACATCGTGGACGAGGTGGCCTACCA
CGAGAAGTACCCCACCATCTACCACCTGAGAAAGAAACTGGTGGACAGCACCGACAAGGCCGACCTGCGG
CTGATCTATCTGGCCCTGGCCCACATGATCAAGTTCCGGGGCCACTTCCTGATCGAGGGCGACCTGAACC
CCGACAACAGCGACGTGGACAAGCTGTTCATCCAGCTGGTGCAGACCTACAACCAGCTGTTCGAGGAAAA
CCCCATCAACGCCAGCGGCGTGGACGCCAAGGCCATCCTGTCTGCCAGACTGAGCAAGAGCAGACGGCTG
GAAAATCTGATCGCCCAGCTGCCCGGCGAGAAGAAGAATGGCCTGTTCGGAAACCTGATTGCCCTGAGCC
TGGGCCTGACCCCCAACTTCAAGAGCAACTTCGACCTGGCCGAGGATGCCAAACTGCAGCTGAGCAAGGA
CACCTACGACGACGACCTGGACAACCTGCTGGCCCAGATCGGCGACCAGTACGCCGACCTGTTTCTGGCC
GCCAAGAACCTGTCCGACGCCATCCTGCTGAGCGACATCCTGAGAGTGAACACCGAGATCACCAAGGCCC
CCCTGAGCGCCTCTATGATCAAGAGATACGACGAGCACCACCAGGACCTGACCCTGCTGAAAGCTCTCGT
GCGGCAGCAGCTGCCTGAGAAGTACAAAGAGATTTTCTTCGACCAGAGCAAGAACGGCTACGCCGGCTAC
ATTGACGGCGGAGCCAGCCAGGAAGAGTTCTACAAGTTCATCAAGCCCATCCTGGAAAAGATGGACGGCA
CCGAGGAACTGCTCGTGAAGCTGAACAGAGAGGACCTGCTGCGGAAGCAGCGGACCTTCGACAACGGCAG
CATCCCCCACCAGATCCACCTGGGAGAGCTGCACGCCATTCTGCGGCGGCAGGAAGATTTTTACCCATTC
CTGAAGGACAACCGGGAAAAGATCGAGAAGATCCTGACCTTCCGCATCCCCTACTACGTGGGCCCTCTGG
CCAGGGGAAACAGCAGATTCGCCTGGATGACCAGAAAGAGCGAGGAAACCATCACCCCCTGGAACTTCGA
GGAAGTGGTGGACAAGGGCGCTTCCGCCCAGAGCTTCATCGAGCGGATGACCAACTTCGATAAGAACCTG
CCCAACGAGAAGGTGCTGCCCAAGCACAGCCTGCTGTACGAGTACTTCACCGTGTATAACGAGCTGACCA
AAGTGAAATACGTGACCGAGGGAATGAGAAAGCCCGCCTTCCTGAGCGGCGAGCAGAAAAAGGCCATCGT
GGACCTGCTGTTCAAGACCAACCGGAAAGTGACCGTGAAGCAGCTGAAAGAGGACTACTTCAAGAAAATC
GAGTGCTTCGACTCCGTGGAAATCTCCGGCGTGGAAGATCGGTTCAACGCCTCCCTGGGCACATACCACG
ATCTGCTGAAAATTATCAAGGACAAGGACTTCCTGGACAATGAGGAAAACGAGGACATTCTGGAAGATAT
CGTGCTGACCCTGACACTGTTTGAGGACAGAGAGATGATCGAGGAACGGCTGAAAACCTATGCCCACCTG
TTCGACGACAAAGTGATGAAGCAGCTGAAGCGGCGGAGATACACCGGCTGGGGCAGGCTGAGCCGGAAGC
TGATCAACGGCATCCGGGACAAGCAGTCCGGCAAGACAATCCTGGATTTCCTGAAGTCCGACGGCTTCGC
CAACAGAAACTTCATGCAGCTGATCCACGACGACAGCCTGACCTTTAAAGAGGACATCCAGAAAGCCCAG
GTGTCCGGCCAGGGCGATAGCCTGCACGAGCACATTGCCAATCTGGCCGGCAGCCCCGCCATTAAGAAGG
GCATCCTGCAGACAGTGAAGGTGGTGGACGAGCTCGTGAAAGTGATGGGCCGGCACAAGCCCGAGAACAT
CGTGATCGAAATGGCCAGAGAGAACCAGACCACCCAGAAGGGACAGAAGAACAGCCGCGAGAGAATGAAG
CGGATCGAAGAGGGCATCAAAGAGCTGGGCAGCCAGATCCTGAAAGAACACCCCGTGGAAAACACCCAGC
TGCAGAACGAGAAGCTGTACCTGTACTACCTGCAGAATGGGCGGGATATGTACGTGGACCAGGAACTGGA
CATCAACCGGCTGTCCGACTACGATGTGGACCATATCGTGCCTCAGAGCTTTCTGAAGGACGACTCCATC
GACAACAAGGTGCTGACCAGAAGCGACAAGAACCGGGGCAAGAGCGACAACGTGCCCTCCGAAGAGGTCG
TGAAGAAGATGAAGAACTACTGGCGGCAGCTGCTGAACGCCAAGCTGATTACCCAGAGAAAGTTCGACAA
TCTGACCAAGGCCGAGAGAGGCGGCCTGAGCGAACTGGATAAGGCCGGCTTCATCAAGAGACAGCTGGTG
GAAACCCGGCAGATCACAAAGCACGTGGCACAGATCCTGGACTCCCGGATGAACACTAAGTACGACGAGA
ATGACAAGCTGATCCGGGAAGTGAAAGTGATCACCCTGAAGTCCAAGCTGGTGTCCGATTTCCGGAAGGA
TTTCCAGTTTTACAAAGTGCGCGAGATCAACAACTACCACCACGCCCACGACGCCTACCTGAACGCCGTC
GTGGGAACCGCCCTGATCAAAAAGTACCCTAAGCTGGAAAGCGAGTTCGTGTACGGCGACTACAAGGTGT
ACGACGTGCGGAAGATGATCGCCAAGAGCGAGCAGGAAATCGGCAAGGCTACCGCCAAGTACTTCTTCTA
CAGCAACATCATGAACTTTTTCAAGACCGAGATTACCCTGGCCAACGGCGAGATCCGGAAGCGGCCTCTG
ATCGAGACAAACGGCGAAACCGGGGAGATCGTGTGGGATAAGGGCCGGGATTTTGCCACCGTGCGGAAAG
TGCTGAGCATGCCCCAAGTGAATATCGTGAAAAAGACCGAGGTGCAGACAGGCGGCTTCAGCAAAGAGTC
TATCCTGCCCAAGAGGAACAGCGATAAGCTGATCGCCAGAAAGAAGGACTGGGACCCTAAGAAGTACGGC
GGCTTCGACAGCCCCACCGTGGCCTATTCTGTGCTGGTGGTGGCCAAAGTGGAAAAGGGCAAGTCCAAGA
AACTGAAGAGTGTGAAAGAGCTGCTGGGGATCACCATCATGGAAAGAAGCAGCTTCGAGAAGAATCCCAT
CGACTTTCTGGAAGCCAAGGGCTACAAAGAAGTGAAAAAGGACCTGATCATCAAGCTGCCTAAGTACTCC
CTGTTCGAGCTGGAAAACGGCCGGAAGAGAATGCTGGCCTCTGCCGGCGAACTGCAGAAGGGAAACGAAC
TGGCCCTGCCCTCCAAATATGTGAACTTCCTGTACCTGGCCAGCCACTATGAGAAGCTGAAGGGCTCCCC
CGAGGATAATGAGCAGAAACAGCTGTTTGTGGAACAGCACAAGCACTACCTGGACGAGATCATCGAGCAG
ATCAGCGAGTTCTCCAAGAGAGTGATCCTGGCCGACGCTAATCTGGACAAAGTGCTGTCCGCCTACAACA
AGCACCGGGATAAGCCCATCAGAGAGCAGGCCGAGAATATCATCCACCTGTTTACCCTGACCAATCTGGG
AGCCCCTGCCGCCTTCAAGTACTTTGACACCACCATCGACCGGAAGAGGTACACCAGCACCAAAGAGGTG
CTGGACGCCACCCTGATCCACCAGAGCATCACCGGCCTGTACGAGACACGGATCGACCTGTCTCAGCTGG
GAGGCGACAAGCGACCTGCCGCCACAAAGAAGGCTGGACAGGCTAAGAAGAAGAAAGATTACAAAGACGA
TGACGATAAGGGATCCGGCGCAACAAACTTCTCTCTGCTGAAACAAGCCGGAGATGTCGAAGAGAATCCT
GGACCGATTGAACAAGATGGATTGCACGCAGGTTCTCCGGCCGCTTGGGTGGAGAGGCTATTCGGCTATG
ACTGGGCACAACAGACAATCGGCTGCTCTGATGCCGCCGTGTTCCGGCTGTCAGCGCAGGGGCGCCCGGT
TCTTTTTGTCAAGACCGACCTGTCCGGTGCCCTGAATGAACTGCAGGACGAGGCAGCGCGGCTATCGTGG
CTGGCCACGACGGGCGTTCCTTGCGCAGCTGTGCTCGACGTTGTCACTGAAGCGGGAAGGGACTGGCTGC
TATTGGGCGAAGTGCCGGGGCAGGATCTCCTGTCATCTCACCTTGCTCCTGCCGAGAAAGTATCCATCAT
GGCTGATGCAATGCGGCGGCTGCATACGCTTGATCCGGCTACCTGCCCATTCGACCACCAAGCGAAACAT
CGCATCGAGCGAGCACGTACTCGGATGGAAGCCGGTCTTGTCGATCAGGATGATCTGGACGAAGAGCATC
AGGGGCTCGCGCCAGCCGAACTGTTCGCCAGGCTCAAGGCGCGCATGCCCGACGGCGAGGATCTCGTCGT
GACCCATGGCGATGCCTGCTTGCCGAATATCATGGTGGAAAATGGCCGCTTTTCTGGATTCATCGACTGT
GGCCGGCTGGGTGTGGCGGACCGCTATCAGGACATAGCGTTGGCTACCCGTGATATTGCTGAAGAGCTTG
GCGGCGAATGGGCTGACCGCTTCCTCGTGCTTTACGGTATCGCCGCTCCCGATTCGCAGCGCATCGCCTT
CTATCGCCTTCTTGACGAGTTCTTCTGAACGCGTTAAGTCGACAATCAACCTCTGGATTACAAAATTTGT
GAAAGATTGACTGGTATTCTTAACTATGTTGCTCCTTTTACGCTATGTGGATACGCTGCTTTAATGCCTT
TGTATCATGCTATTGCTTCCCGTATGGCTTTCATTTTCTCCTCCTTGTATAAATCCTGGTTGCTGTCTCT
TTATGAGGAGTTGTGGCCCGTTGTCAGGCAACGTGGCGTGGTGTGCACTGTGTTTGCTGACGCAACCCCC
ACTGGTTGGGGCATTGCCACCACCTGTCAGCTCCTTTCCGGGACTTTCGCTTTCCCCCTCCCTATTGCCA
CGGCGGAACTCATCGCCGCCTGCCTTGCCCGCTGCTGGACAGGGGCTCGGCTGTTGGGCACTGACAATTC
CGTGGTGTTGTCGGGGAAATCATCGTCCTTTCCTTGGCTGCTCGCCTGTGTTGCCACCTGGATTCTGCGC
GGGACGTCCTTCTGCTACGTCCCTTCGGCCCTCAATCCAGCGGACCTTCCTTCCCGCGGCCTGCTGCCGG
CTCTGCGGCCTCTTCCGCGTCTTCGCCTTCGCCCTCAGACGAGTCGGATCTCCCTTTGGGCCGCCTCCCC
GCGTCGACTTTAAGACCAATGACTTACAAGGCAGCTGTAGATCTTAGCCACTTTTTAAAAGAAAAGGGGG
GACTGGAAGGGCTAATTCACTCCCAACGAAGACAAGATCTGCTTTTTGCTTGTACTGGGTCTCTCTGGTT
AGACCAGATCTGAGCCTGGGAGCTCTCTGGCTAACTAGGGAACCCACTGCTTAAGCCTCAATAAAGCTTG
CCTTGAGTGCTTCAAGTAGTGTGTGCCCGTCTGTTGTGTGACTCTGGTAACTAGAGATCCCTCAGACCCT
TTTAGTCAGTGTGGAAAATCTCTAGCAGGGCCCGTTTAAACCCGCTGATCAGCCTCGACTGTGCCTTCTA
GTTGCCAGCCATCTGTTGTTTGCCCCTCCCCCGTGCCTTCCTTGACCCTGGAAGGTGCCACTCCCACTGT
CCTTTCCTAATAAAATGAGGAAATTGCATCGCATTGTCTGAGTAGGTGTCATTCTATTCTGGGGGGTGGG
GTGGGGCAGGACAGCAAGGGGGAGGATTGGGAAGACAATAGCAGGCATGCTGGGGATGCGGTGGGCTCTA
TGGCTTCTGAGGCGGAAAGAACCAGCTGGGGCTCTAGGGGGTATCCCC
[124 nt withheld, positions 9499-9622]
C
[91 nt withheld, positions 9624-9714]
A
[49 nt withheld, positions 9716-9764]
CCTTTGACGTTGGAGTCCACGTTCTTT
[37 nt withheld, positions 9792-9828]
ACCCTATCTCGGTCTATTCTTTTGATTTATAAGGGATTTTGCCGATTTCGGCCTATTGGTTAAAAAATGA
GCTGATTTAACAAAAATTTAACGCGAATTAATTCTGTGGAATGTGTGTCAGTTAGGGTGTGGAAAGTCCC
CAGGCTCCCCAGCAGGCAGAAGTATGCAAAGCATGCATCTCAATTAGTCAGCAACCAGGTGTGGAAAGTC
CCCAGGCTCCCCAGCAGGCAGAAGTATGCAAAGCATGCATCTCAATTAGTCAGCAACCATAGTCCCGCCC
CTAACTCCGCCCATCCCGCCCCTAACTCCGCCCAGTTCCGCCCATTCTCCGCCCCATGGCTGACTAATTT
TTTTTATTTATGCAGAGGCCGAGGCCGCCTCTGCCTCTGAGCTATTCCAGAAGTAGTGAGGAGGCTTTTT
TGGAGGCCTAGGCTTTTGCAAAAAGCTCCCGGGAGCTTGTATATCCATTTTCGGATCTGATCAGCACGTG
TTGACAATTAATCATCGGCATAGTATATCGGCATAGTATAATACGACAAGGTGAGGAACTAAACCATGGC
CAAGTTGACCAGTGCCGTTCCGGTGCTCACCGCGCGCGACGTCGCCGGAGCGGTCGAGTTCTGGACCGAC
CGGCTCGGGTTCTCCCGGGACTTCGTGGAGGACGACTTCGCCGGTGTGGTCCGGGACGACGTGACCCTGT
TCATCAGCGCGGTCCAGGACCAGGTGGTGCCGGACAACACCCTGGCCTGGGTGTGGGTGCGCGGCCTGGA
CGAGCTGTACGCCGAGTGGTCGGAGGTCGTGTCCACGAACTTCCGGGACGCCTCCGGGCCGGCCATGACC
GAGATCGGCGAGCAGCCGTGGGGGCGGGAGTTCGCCCTGCGCGACCCGGCCGGCAACTGCGTGCACTTCG
TGGCCGAGGAGCAGGACTGACACGTGCTACGAGATTTCGATTCCACCGCCGCCTTCTATGAAAGGTTGGG
CTTCGGAATCGTTTTCCGGGACGCCGGCTGGATGATCCTCCAGCGCGGGGATCTCATGCTGGAGTTCTTC
GCCCACCCCAACTTGTTTATTGCAGCTTATAATGGTTACAAATAAAGCAATAGCATCACAAATTTCACAA
ATAAAGCATTTTTTTCACTGCATTCTAGTTGTGGTTTGTCCAAACTCATCAATGTATCTTATCATGTCTG
TATACCGTCGACCTCTAGCTAGAGCTTGGCGTAATCATGGTCATAGCTGTTTCCTGTGTGAAATTGTTAT
CCGCTCACAATTCCACACAACATACGAGCCGGAAGCATAAAGTGTAAAGCCTGGGGTGCCTAATGAGTGA
GCTAACTCACATTAATTGCGTTGCGCTCACTGCCCGCTTTCCAGTCGGGAAACCTGTCGTGCCAGCTGCA
TTAATGAATCGGCCAACGCGCGGGGAGAGGCGGTTTGCGTATTGGGCGCTCTTCCGCTTCCTCGCTCACT
GACTCGCTGCGCTCGGTCGTTCGGCTGCGGCGAGCGGTATCAGCTCACTCAAAGGCGGTAATACGGTTAT
CCACAGAATCAGGGGATAACGCAGGAAAGAACATGTGAGCAAAAGGCCAGCAAAAGGCCAGGAACCGTAA
AAAGGCCGCGTTGCTGGCGTTTTTCCATAGGCTCCGCCCCCCTGACGAGCATCACAAAAATCGACGCTCA
AGTCAGAGGTGGCGAAACCCGACAGGACTATAAAGATACCAGGCGTTTCCCCCTGGAAGCTCCCTCGTGC
GCTCTCCTGTTCCGACCCTGCCGCTTACCGGATACCTGTCCGCCTTTCTCCCTTCGGGAAGCGTGGCGCT
TTCTCATAGCTCACGCTGTAGGTATCTCAGTTCGGTGTAGGTCGTTCGCTCCAAGCTGGGCTGTGTGCAC
GAACCCCCCGTTCAGCCCGACCGCTGCGCCTTATCCGGTAACTATCGTCTTGAGTCCAACCCGGTAAGAC
ACGACTTATCGCCACTGGCAGCAGCCACTGGTAACAGGATTAGCAGAGCGAGGTATGTAGGCGGTGCTAC
AGAGTTCTTGAAGTGGTGGCCTAACTACGGCTACACTAGAAGAACAGTATTTGGTATCTGCGCTCTGCTG
AAGCCAGTTACCTTCGGAAAAAGAGTTGGTAGCTCTTGATCCGGCAAACAAACCACCGCTGGTAGCGGTG
GTTTTTTTGTTTGCAAGCAGCAGATTACGCGCAGAAAAAAAGGATCTCAAGAAGATCCTTTGATCTTTTC
TACGGGGTCTGACGCTCAGTGGAACGAAAACTCACGTTAAGGGATTTTGGTCATGAGATTATCAAAAAGG
ATCTTCACCTAGATCCTTTTAAATTAAAAATGAAGTTTTAAATCAATCTAAAGTATATATGAGTAAACTT
GGTCTGACAGTTACCAATGCTTAATCAGTGAGGCACCTATCTCAGCGATCTGTCTATTTCGTTCATCCAT
AGTTGCCTGACTCCCCGTCGTGTAGATAACTACGATACGGGAGGGCTTACCATCTGGCCCCAGTGCTGCA
ATGATACCGCGAGACCCACGCTCACCGGCTCCAGATTTATCAGCAATAAACCAGCCAGCCGGAAGGGCCG
AGCGCAGAAGTGGTCCTGCAACTTTATCCGCCTCCATCCAGTCTATTAATTGTTGCCGGGAAGCTAGAGT
AAGTAGTTCGCCAGTTAATAGTTTGCGCAACGTTGTTGCCATTGCTACAGGCATCGTGGTGTCACGCTCG
TCGTTTGGTATGGCTTCATTCAGCTCCGGTTCCCAACGATCAAGGCGAGTTACATGATCCCCCATGTTGT
GCAAAAAAGCGGTTAGCTCCTTCGGTCCTCCGATCGTTGTCAGAAGTAAGTTGGCCGCAGTGTTATCACT
CATGGTTATGGCAGCACTGCATAATTCTCTTACTGTCATGCCATCCGTAAGATGCTTTTCTGTGACTGGT
GAGTACTCAACCAAGTCATTCTGAGAATAGTGTATGCGGCGACCGAGTTGCTCTTGCCCGGCGTCAATAC
GGGATAATACCGCGCCACATAGCAGAACTTTAAAAGTGCTCATCATTGGAAAACGTTCTTCGGGGCGAAA
ACTCTCAAGGATCTTACCGCTGTTGAGATCCAGTTCGATGTAACCCACTCGTGCACCCAACTGATCTTCA
GCATCTTTTACTTTCACCAGCGTTTCTGGGTGAGCAAAAACAGGAAGGCAAAATGCCGCAAAAAAGGGAA
TAAGGGCGACACGGAAATGTTGAATACTCATACTCTTCCTTTTTCAATATTATTGAAGCATTTATCAGGG
TTATTGTCTCATGAGCGGATACATATTTGAATGTATTTAGAAAAATAAACAAATAGGGGTTCCGCGCACA
TTTCCCCGAAAAGTGCCACCTGAC
